>Addgene plasmid #52525 | CMV:: HA-hM4Dnrxn | depositor full sequence | sequence record 81575 | CMV:: HA-hM4Dnrxn sequence 6664 bps
GACGGATCGGGAGATCTCCCGATCCCCTATGGTGCACTCTCAGTACAATCTGCTCTGATGCCGCATAGTT
AAGCCAGTATCTGCTCCCTGCTTGTGTGTTGGAGGTCGCTGAGTAGTGCGCGAGCAAAATTTAAGCTACA
ACAAGGCAAGGCTTGACCGACAATTGCATGAAGAATCTGCTTAGGGTTAGGCGTTTTGCGCTGCTTCGCG
ATGTACGGGCCAGATATACGCGTTGACATTGATTATTGACTAGTTATTAATAGTAATCAATTACGGGGTC
ATTAGTTCATAGCCCATATATGGAGTTCCGCGTTACATAACTTACGGTAAATGGCCCGCCTGGCTGACCG
CCCAACGACCCCCGCCCATTGACGTCAATAATGACGTATGTTCCCATAGTAACGCCAATAGGGACTTTCC
ATTGACGTCAATGGGTGGAGTATTTACGGTAAACTGCCCACTTGGCAGTACATCAAGTGTATCATATGCC
AAGTACGCCCCCTATTGACGTCAATGACGGTAAATGGCCCGCCTGGCATTATGCCCAGTACATGACCTTA
TGGGACTTTCCTACTTGGCAGTACATCTACGTATTAGTCATCGCTATTACCATGGTGATGCGGTTTTGGC
AGTACATCAATGGGCGTGGATAGCGGTTTGACTCACGGGGATTTCCAAGTCTCCACCCCATTGACGTCAA
TGGGAGTTTGTTTTGGCACCAAAATCAACGGGACTTTCCAAAATGTCGTAACAACTCCGCCCCATTGACG
CAAATGGGCGGTAGGCGTGTACGGTGGGAGGTCTATATAAGCAGAGCTCTCTGGCTAACTAGAGAACCCA
CTGCTTACTGGCTTATCGAAATTAATACGACTCACTATAGGGAGACCCAAGCTGGCTAGCGTTTAAACTT
AAGCTTGGTACCGAGCTCGGATCCACCATGTACCCATACGATGTTCCAGATTACGCTATGGCCAACTTCA
CACCTGTCAATGGCAGCTCGGGCAATCAGTCCGTGCGCCTGGTCACGTCATCATCCCACAATCGCTATGA
GACGGTGGAAATGGTCTTCATTGCCACAGTGACAGGCTCCCTGAGCCTGGTGACTGTCGTGGGCAACATC
CTGGTGATGCTGTCCATCAAGGTCAACAGGCAGCTGCAGACAGTCAACAACTACTTCCTCTTCAGCCTGG
CGTGTGCTGATCTCATCATAGGCGCCTTCTCCATGAACCTCTACACCGTGTACATCATCAAGGGCTACTG
GCCCCTGGGCGCCGTGGTCTGCGACCTGTGGCTGGCCCTGGACTGCGTGGTGAGCAACGCCTCCGTCATG
AACCTTCTCATCATCAGCTTTGACCGCTACTTCTGCGTCACCAAGCCTCTCACCTACCCTGCCCGGCGCA
CCACCAAGATGGCAGGCCTCATGATTGCTGCTGCCTGGGTACTGTCCTTCGTGCTCTGGGCGCCTGCCAT
CTTGTTCTGGCAGTTTGTGGTGGGTAAGCGGACGGTGCCCGACAACCAGTGCTTCATCCAGTTCCTGTCC
AACCCAGCAGTGACCTTTGGCACAGCCATTGCTGGCTTCTACCTGCCTGTGGTCATCATGACGGTGCTGT
ACATCCACATCTCCCTGGCCAGTCGCAGCCGAGTCCACAAGCACCGGCCCGAGGGCCCGAAGGAGAAGAA
AGCCAAGACGCTGGCCTTCCTCAAGAGCCCACTAATGAAGCAGAGCGTCAAGAAGCCCCCGCCCGGGGAG
GCCGCCCGGGAGGAGCTGCGCAATGGCAAGCTGGAGGAGGCCCCCCCGCCAGCGCTGCCACCGCCACCGC
GCCCCGTGGCTGATAAGGACACTTCCAATGAGTCCAGCTCAGGCAGTGCCACCCAGAACACCAAGGAACG
CCCAGCCACAGAGCTGTCCACCACAGAGGCCACCACGCCCGCCATGCCCGCCCCTCCCCTGCAGCCGCGG
GCCCTCAACCCAGCCTCCAGATGGTCCAAGATCCAGATTGTGACGAAGCAGACAGGCAATGAGTGTGTGA
CAGCCATTGAGATTGTGCCTGCCACGCCGGCTGGCATGCGCCCTGCGGCCAACGTGGCCCGCAAGTTCGC
CAGCATCGCTCGCAACCAGGTGCGCAAGAAGCGGCAGATGGCGGCCCGGGAGCGCAAAGTGACACGAACG
ATCTTTGCCATTCTGCTAGCCTTTATTCTTACCTGGACTCCCTACAACGTGATGGTGCTCGTGAACACCT
TCTGCCAATCCTGTATCCCGGACACTGTCTGGTCGATCGGTTACTGGCTGTGCTACGTGAACTCCACCAT
CAACCCTGCTTGCTACGCCCTGTGCAATGCAACCTTCAAGAAAACCTTCCGCCATCTCCTGCTGTGTCAG
TACAGAAACATCGGCACTGCGCGCTACAAGTACCGGAATAGGGATGAGGGGTCCTACCACGTGGACGAAT
CGCGGAACTACATTAGCAACTCCGCCCAGTCAAACGGAGCCGTGGTCAAGGAAAAGCAGCCAAGCTCCGC
CAAGAGCGCCAACAAGAACAAGAAGAACAAGGACAAGGAGTACTATGTGTAGGCGGCCGCTCGAGTCTAG
AGGGCCCGTTTAAACCCGCTGATCAGCCTCGACTGTGCCTTCTAGTTGCCAGCCATCTGTTGTTTGCCCC
TCCCCCGTGCCTTCCTTGACCCTGGAAGGTGCCACTCCCACTGTCCTTTCCTAATAAAATGAGGAAATTG
CATCGCATTGTCTGAGTAGGTGTCATTCTATTCTGGGGGGTGGGGTGGGGCAGGACAGCAAGGGGGAGGA
TTGGGAAGACAATAGCAGGCATGCTGGGGATGCGGTGGGCTCTATGGCTTCTGAGGCGGAAAGAACCAGC
TGGGGCTCTAGGGGGTATCCCC
[124 nt withheld, positions 2893-3016]
C
[90 nt withheld, positions 3018-3107]
AGGGTGATGGTTCACGTACCTAGAAGTTCCTATTCCGAAGTTCCTATTCTCTAGAAAGTATAGGAACTTC
CTTGGCCAAAAAGCCTGAACTCACCGCGACGTCTGTCGAGAAGTTTCTGATCGAAAAGTTCGACAGCGTC
TCCGACCTGATGCAGCTCTCGGAGGGCGAAGAATCTCGTGCTTTCAGCTTCGATGTAGGAGGGCGTGGAT
ATGTCCTGCGGGTAAATAGCTGCGCCGATGGTTTCTACAAAGATCGTTATGTTTATCGGCACTTTGCATC
GGCCGCGCTCCCGATTCCGGAAGTGCTTGACATTGGGGAATTCAGCGAGAGCCTGACCTATTGCATCTCC
CGCCGTGCACAGGGTGTCACGTTGCAAGACCTGCCTGAAACCGAACTGCCCGCTGTTCTGCAGCCGGTCG
CGGAGGCCATGGATGCGATCGCTGCGGCCGATCTTAGCCAGACGAGCGGGTTCGGCCCATTCGGACCGCA
AGGAATCGGTCAATACACTACATGGCGTGATTTCATATGCGCGATTGCTGATCCCCATGTGTATCACTGG
CAAACTGTGATGGACGACACCGTCAGTGCGTCCGTCGCGCAGGCTCTCGATGAGCTGATGCTTTGGGCCG
AGGACTGCCCCGAAGTCCGGCACCTCGTGCACGCGGATTTCGGCTCCAACAATGTCCTGACGGACAATGG
CCGCATAACAGCGGTCATTGACTGGAGCGAGGCGATGTTCGGGGATTCCCAATACGAGGTCGCCAACATC
TTCTTCTGGAGGCCGTGGTTGGCTTGTATGGAGCAGCAGACGCGCTACTTCGAGCGGAGGCATCCGGAGC
TTGCAGGATCGCCGCGGCTCCGGGCGTATATGCTCCGCATTGGTCTTGACCAACTCTATCAGAGCTTGGT
TGACGGCAATTTCGATGATGCAGCTTGGGCGCAGGGTCGATGCGACGCAATCGTCCGATCCGGAGCCGGG
ACTGTCGGGCGTACACAAATCGCCCGCAGAAGCGCGGCCGTCTGGACCGATGGCTGTGTAGAAGTACTCG
CCGATAGTGGAAACCGACGCCCCAGCACTCGTCCGAGGGCAAAGGAATAGCACGTACTACGAGATTTCGA
TTCCACCGCCGCCTTCTATGAAAGGTTGGGCTTCGGAATCGTTTTCCGGGACGCCGGCTGGATGATCCTC
CAGCGCGGGGATCTCATGCTGGAGTTCTTCGCCCACCCCAACTTGTTTATTGCAGCTTATAATGGTTACA
AATAAAGCAATAGCATCACAAATTTCACAAATAAAGCATTTTTTTCACTGCATTCTAGTTGTGGTTTGTC
CAAACTCATCAATGTATCTTATCATGTCTGTATACCGTCGACCTCTAGCTAGAGCTTGGCGTAATCATGG
TCATAGCTGTTTCCTGTGTGAAATTGTTATCCGCTCACAATTCCACACAACATACGAGCCGGAAGCATAA
AGTGTAAAGCCTGGGGTGCCTAATGAGTGAGCTAACTCACATTAATTGCGTTGCGCTCACTGCCCGCTTT
CCAGTCGGGAAACCTGTCGTGCCAGCTGCATTAATGAATCGGCCAACGCGCGGGGAGAGGCGGTTTGCGT
ATTGGGCGCTCTTCCGCTTCCTCGCTCACTGACTCGCTGCGCTCGGTCGTTCGGCTGCGGCGAGCGGTAT
CAGCTCACTCAAAGGCGGTAATACGGTTATCCACAGAATCAGGGGATAACGCAGGAAAGAACATGTGAGC
AAAAGGCCAGCAAAAGGCCAGGAACCGTAAAAAGGCCGCGTTGCTGGCGTTTTTCCATAGGCTCCGCCCC
CCTGACGAGCATCACAAAAATCGACGCTCAAGTCAGAGGTGGCGAAACCCGACAGGACTATAAAGATACC
AGGCGTTTCCCCCTGGAAGCTCCCTCGTGCGCTCTCCTGTTCCGACCCTGCCGCTTACCGGATACCTGTC
CGCCTTTCTCCCTTCGGGAAGCGTGGCGCTTTCTCATAGCTCACGCTGTAGGTATCTCAGTTCGGTGTAG
GTCGTTCGCTCCAAGCTGGGCTGTGTGCACGAACCCCCCGTTCAGCCCGACCGCTGCGCCTTATCCGGTA
ACTATCGTCTTGAGTCCAACCCGGTAAGACACGACTTATCGCCACTGGCAGCAGCCACTGGTAACAGGAT
TAGCAGAGCGAGGTATGTAGGCGGTGCTACAGAGTTCTTGAAGTGGTGGCCTAACTACGGCTACACTAGA
AGGACAGTATTTGGTATCTGCGCTCTGCTGAAGCCAGTTACCTTCGGAAAAAGAGTTGGTAGCTCTTGAT
CCGGCAAACAAACCACCGCTGGTAGCGGTGGTTTTTTTGTTTGCAAGCAGCAGATTACGCGCAGAAAAAA
AGGATCTCAAGAAGATCCTTTGATCTTTTCTACGGGGTCTGACGCTCAGTGGAACGAAAACTCACGTTAA
GGGATTTTGGTCATGAGATTATCAAAAAGGATCTTCACCTAGATCCTTTTAAATTAAAAATGAAGTTTTA
AATCAATCTAAAGTATATATGAGTAAACTTGGTCTGACAGTTACCAATGCTTAATCAGTGAGGCACCTAT
CTCAGCGATCTGTCTATTTCGTTCATCCATAGTTGCCTGACTCCCCGTCGTGTAGATAACTACGATACGG
GAGGGCTTACCATCTGGCCCCAGTGCTGCAATGATACCGCGAGACCCACGCTCACCGGCTCCAGATTTAT
CAGCAATAAACCAGCCAGCCGGAAGGGCCGAGCGCAGAAGTGGTCCTGCAACTTTATCCGCCTCCATCCA
GTCTATTAATTGTTGCCGGGAAGCTAGAGTAAGTAGTTCGCCAGTTAATAGTTTGCGCAACGTTGTTGCC
ATTGCTACAGGCATCGTGGTGTCACGCTCGTCGTTTGGTATGGCTTCATTCAGCTCCGGTTCCCAACGAT
CAAGGCGAGTTACATGATCCCCCATGTTGTGCAAAAAAGCGGTTAGCTCCTTCGGTCCTCCGATCGTTGT
CAGAAGTAAGTTGGCCGCAGTGTTATCACTCATGGTTATGGCAGCACTGCATAATTCTCTTACTGTCATG
CCATCCGTAAGATGCTTTTCTGTGACTGGTGAGTACTCAACCAAGTCATTCTGAGAATAGTGTATGCGGC
GACCGAGTTGCTCTTGCCCGGCGTCAATACGGGATAATACCGCGCCACATAGCAGAACTTTAAAAGTGCT
CATCATTGGAAAACGTTCTTCGGGGCGAAAACTCTCAAGGATCTTACCGCTGTTGAGATCCAGTTCGATG
TAACCCACTCGTGCACCCAACTGATCTTCAGCATCTTTTACTTTCACCAGCGTTTCTGGGTGAGCAAAAA
CAGGAAGGCAAAATGCCGCAAAAAAGGGAATAAGGGCGACACGGAAATGTTGAATACTCATACTCTTCCT
TTTTCAATATTATTGAAGCATTTATCAGGGTTATTGTCTCATGAGCGGATACATATTTGAATGTATTTAG
AAAAATAAACAAATAGGGGTTCCGCGCACATTTCCCCGAAAAGTGCCACCTGACGTC
Features (pLannotate 1.2.2; 22 found; start..end, strand, type, name):
     28..80      -  misc_feature   bom (fragment): basis of mobility region from pBR322
    235..614     +  enhancer       CMV enhancer: human cytomegalovirus immediate early enhancer
    615..818     +  promoter       CMV promoter: human cytomegalovirus (CMV) immediate early promoter
    814..847     +  LTR            5' LTR (truncated) (fragment): truncated 5' long terminal repeat (LTR) from HIV-1
    863..881     +  promoter       T7 promoter: promoter for bacteriophage T7 RNA polymerase
    941..967     +  CDS            3xHA (fragment): three tandem HA epitope tags
    968..2404    +  CDS            CHRM4: ACM4_HUMAN - Experimental evidence at protein level: Swiss-Prot protein existence level 1. The muscarinic acetylcholine receptor mediates various cellular responses, including inhibition of adenylate cyclase, breakdown of phosphoinositides and modulation of potassium channels through the action of G proteins. Primary transducing effect is inhibition of adenylate cyclase. From Homo sapiens (Human).
   2399..2569    +  CDS            NRXN1 (fragment): NRX1B_BOVIN - Experimental evidence at protein level: Swiss-Prot protein existence level 1. Neuronal cell surface protein that may be involved in cell recognition and cell adhesion by forming intracellular junctions through binding to neuroligins. May play a role in formation or maintenance of synaptic junctions. May mediate intracellular signaling. May play a role in angiogenesis (By similarity). From Bos taurus (Bovine).
   2623..2847    +  polyA_signal   bGH poly(A) signal: bovine growth hormone polyadenylation signal
   2851..2872    +  promoter       SV40 promoter (fragment): SV40 enhancer and early promoter
   2893..3125    +  rep_origin     f1 ori (fragment) (sequence partly withheld): f1 bacteriophage origin of replication; arrow indicates direction of (+) strand synthesis
   3130..3177    +  protein_bind   FRT: FLP-mediated recombination occurs in the 8-bp core sequence TCTAGAAA (Turan and Bode, 2011). FLP recombinase from the Saccharomyces cerevisiae 2μ plasmid
   3185..4207    +  CDS            HygR: aminoglycoside phosphotransferase from E. coli; aph(4)-Ia; confers resistance to hygromycin
   4217..4342    +  CDS            ble (fragment): BLE_KLEPN - Experimental evidence at protein level: Swiss-Prot protein existence level 1. Binding protein with a strong affinity to the bleomycin family of antibiotics. Binds to CL990; an antimitotic-antibiotic compound. From Klebsiella pneumoniae.
   4337..4458    +  polyA_signal   SV40 poly(A) signal: SV40 polyadenylation signal
   4531..4547    -  protein_bind   lac operator: The lac repressor binds to the lac operator to inhibit transcription in E. coli. This inhibition can be relieved by adding lactose or isopropyl-β-D-thiogalactopyranoside (IPTG). lac repressor encoded by lacI
   4555..4585    -  promoter       lac promoter: promoter for the E. coli lac operon
   4600..4621    -  protein_bind   CAP binding site: CAP binding activates transcription in the presence of cAMP. E. coli catabolite activator protein
   4634..4726    -  CDS            lacI (fragment): lac repressor; lacI; The lac repressor binds to the lac operator to inhibit transcription in E. coli. This inhibition can be relieved by adding lactose or isopropyl-β-D-thiogalactopyranoside (IPTG).
   4909..5497    -  rep_origin     ori: high-copy-number ColE1/pMB1/pBR322/pUC origin of replication
   5668..6528    -  CDS            AmpR: β-lactamase; bla; confers resistance to ampicillin, carbenicillin, and related antibiotics
   6529..6633    -  promoter       AmpR promoter: bla
