[The description below was written by a language model from this plasmid's Addgene catalogue record and pLannotate feature annotations shown in this document.]
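Description:
CMV:: HA-hM4Dnrxn is a 6,664 bp mammalian expression plasmid built on the Invitrogen pcDNA5/FRT backbone. It is propagated in E. coli from a high-copy ColE1/pUC-type origin under ampicillin selection (AmpR with its own bla promoter). The backbone also carries an FRT site placed directly upstream of a hygromycin resistance coding sequence followed by an SV40 poly(A) signal. In this vector family the HygR gene has no promoter of its own, so hygromycin resistance depends on FLP-mediated integration into a matching genomic FRT site in a suitable host cell line, which allows isolation of stable single-site integrants. The plasmid can equally be used for transient transfection. Several small annotated fragments (HIV-1 LTR, ble, lacI, SV40 promoter and f1 ori pieces) look like partial similarity hits to backbone sequence rather than functional parts.

The payload, cloned between BamHI and NotI, is a 1,635 bp open reading frame driven by the human CMV immediate-early enhancer and promoter and terminated by the bGH polyadenylation signal. A T7 promoter lies just upstream of the insert. The coding sequence begins with an N-terminal HA epitope, annotated as a short stretch matching one unit of a 3xHA tag. This is followed by a sequence based on the human muscarinic acetylcholine receptor M4 (CHRM4), then a C-terminal fragment matching neurexin 1. The record describes the product as an axon-targeted variant of the M4 receptor, part human and part synthetic, and notes that a portion derives from another laboratory's plasmid. The associated publication concerns chemogenetic synaptic silencing of neural circuits, so the construct serves to express and detect, through the HA tag, this engineered inhibitory receptor in cultured mammalian cells. The specific receptor mutations are not listed in the record.
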