Addgene plasmid #52525: CMV:: HA-hM4Dnrxn
Purpose: Expresses N-terminal HA tagged hM4Dnrxn
Depositing lab: Scott Sternson. Depositing organization: HHMI, Janelia Research Campus. Publication: Chemogenetic synaptic silencing of neural circuits localizes a hypothalamus-->midbrain pathway for feeding behavior. Stachniak TJ, Ghosh A, Sternson SM. Neuron. 2014 May 21;82(4):797-808. doi: 10.1016/j.neuron.2014.04.008. Epub 2014 Apr 24. PubMed 24768300.
Backbone
  Vector backbone: pcDNA5/FRT
  Backbone manufacturer: Invitrogen
  Backbone size w/o insert (bp): 5029
  Total vector size (bp): 6664
  Vector type: Mammalian Expression, Bacterial Expression
  Selectable markers: Hygromycin
Growth in bacteria
  Bacterial resistance: Ampicillin, 100 μg/mL
  Growth temperature: 37°C
  Growth strain: Top10
  Copy number: High Copy
Gene/Insert
  Gene/Insert name: HA-hM4Dnrxn (alt name: muscarinic receptor 4, axon targeted variant)
  Species: H. sapiens (human), Synthetic
  Insert size (bp): 1635
  Entrez Gene: CHRM4 (a.k.a. HM4, M4R)
  Promoter: CMV
  Tag / fusion protein: HA (N terminal on insert)
  Cloning method: Restriction Enzyme; 5′ cloning site BamHI (not destroyed); 3′ cloning site NotI (not destroyed)
  Sequencing primers: 5′ taatacgactcactataggg; 3′ cctcgactgtgccttcta
Resource information
  A portion of this plasmid was derived from a plasmid made by: Bryan Roth, UNC
Terms and licenses: Academic/Nonprofit Terms; Industry Terms: Not Available to Industry
How to cite: CMV:: HA-hM4Dnrxn was a gift from Scott Sternson (Addgene plasmid # 52525 ; http://n2t.net/addgene:52525 ; RRID:Addgene_52525)
