>Addgene plasmid #52525 | CMV:: HA-hM4Dnrxn | addgene partial sequence | sequence record 82682 | CMV-F 5'-CGCAAATGGGCGGTAGGCGTG-3'
GAGCTCTCTGGCTAACTAGAGAACCCACTGCTTACTGGCTTATCGAAATTAATACGACTCACTATAGGGA
GACCCAAGCTGGCTAGCGTTTAAACTTAAGCTTGGTACCGAGCTCGGATCCACCATGTACCCATACGATG
TTCCAGATTACGCTATGGCCAACTTCACACCTGTCAATGGCAGCTCGGGCAATCAGTCCGTGCGCCTGGT
CACGTCATCATCCCACAATCGCTATGAGACGGTGGAAATGGTCTTCATTGCCACAGTGACAGGCTCCCTG
AGCCTGGTGACTGTCGTGGGCAACATCCTGGTGATGCTGTCCATCAAGGTCAACAGGCAGCTGCAGACAG
TCAACAACTACTTCCTCTTCAGCCTGGCGTGTGCTGATCTCATCATAGGCGCCTTCTCCATGAACCTCTA
CACCGTGTACATCATCAAGGGCTACTGGCCCCTGGGCGCCGTGGTCTGCGACCTGTGGCTGGCCCTGGAC
TGCGTGGTGAGCAACGCCTCCGTCATGAACCTTCTCATCATCAGCTTTGACCGCTACTTCTGCGTCACCA
AGCCTCTCACCTACCCTGCCCGGCGCACCACCAAGATGGCAGGCCTCATGATTGCTGCTGCCTGGGTACT
GTCCTTCGTGCTCTGGGCGCCTGCCATCTTGTTCTGGCAGTTTGTGGTGGGTAAGCGGACGGTGCCCGAC
AACCAGTGCTTCATCCAGTTCCTGTCCAACCCAGCAGTGACCTTTGGCACAGCCATTGCTGGCTTCTACC
TGCCTGTGGTCATCATGACGGTGCTGTACATCCACATCTCCCTGGCCAGTCGCAGCCGAGTCCACAAGCA
CCGGCCCGAGGGCCCGAAGGAGAAGAAAGCCAAGACGCTGGCCT
