>Addgene plasmid #52525 | CMV:: HA-hM4Dnrxn | addgene partial sequence | sequence record 82683 | BGH-rev 5'-TAGAAGGCACAGTCGAGG-3'
TCTAGACTCGAGCGGCCGCCTACACATAGTACTCCTTGTCCTTGTTCTTCTTGTTCTTGTTGGCGCTCTT
GGCGGAGCTTGGCTGCTTTTCCTTGACCACGGCTCCGTTTGACTGGGCGGAGTTGCTAATGTAGTTCCGC
GATTCGTCCACGTGGTAGGACCCCTCATCCCTATTCCGGTACTTGTAGCGCGCAGTGCCGATGTTTCTGT
ACTGACACAGCAGGAGATGGCGGAAGGTTTTCTTGAAGGTTGCATTGCACAGGGCGTAGCAAGCAGGGTT
GATGGTGGAGTTCACGTAGCACAGCCAGTAACCGATCGACCAGACAGTGTCCGGGATACAGGATTGGCAG
AAGGTGTTCACGAGCACCATCACGTTGTAGGGAGTCCAGGTAAGAATAAAGGCTAGCAGAATGGCAAAGA
TCGTTCGTGTCACTTTGCGCTCCCGGGCCGCCATCTGCCGCTTCTTGCGCACCTGGTTGCGAGCGATGCT
GGCGAACTTGCGGGCCACGTTGGCCGCAGGGCGCATGCCAGCCGGCGTGGCAGGCACAATCTCAATGGCT
GTCACACACTCATTGCCTGTCTGCTTCGTCACAATCTGGATCTTGGACCATCTGGAGGCTGGGTTGAGGG
CCCGCGGCTGCAGGGGAGGGGCGGGCATGGCGGGCGTGGTGGCCTCTGTGGTGGACAGCTCTGTGGCTGG
GCGTTCCTTGGTGTTCTGGGTGGCACTGCCTGAGCTGGACTCATTGGAAGTGTCCTTATCAGCCACGGGG
CGCGGTGGCGGTGGCAGCGCTGGCGGGGGGGCCTCCTCCAGCTTGCCATTGCGCAGCTCCTCCCGGGCGG
CCTCCCCGGGCGGGGGCTTCTTGACGCTCTGCTTCATTAGTGGGCTCTTGAG
